Addgene plasmid #59841: pJK_proK6_amiE
Purpose: Constitutively expresses AmiE with proK6 promoter
Depositing lab: Timothy Whitehead. Depositing organization: Michigan State University. Publication: The Interrelationship between Promoter Strength, Gene Expression, and Growth Rate. Bienick MS, Young KW, Klesmith JR, Detwiler EE, Tomek KJ, Whitehead TA. PLoS One. 2014 Oct 6;9(10):e109105. doi: 10.1371/journal.pone.0109105. eCollection 2014. PubMed 25286161.
Backbone
  Vector backbone: pET-29b(+)
  Backbone manufacturer: Novagen
  Backbone size w/o insert (bp): 3582
  Total vector size (bp): 4605
  Modifications to backbone: Deletion of lacI, lacO, and T7 promoter by cloning proB in-between BglI and XbaI. Removal of the kanamycin resistance gene and insertion of the beta-lactamase (AmpR) gene from pET-22b.
  Vector type: Bacterial Expression
Growth in bacteria
  Bacterial resistance: Ampicillin, 100 μg/mL
  Growth temperature: 37°C
  Growth strain: XL1 Blue
  Copy number: High Copy
Gene/Insert
  Gene/Insert name: ALIPHATIC AMIDASE (alt name: amiE)
  Insert size (bp): 1024
  Entrez Gene: amiE (a.k.a. PA3366)
  Promoter: proK6
  Tag / fusion protein: 6x-His (C terminal on backbone)
  Cloning method: Restriction Enzyme; 5′ cloning site BglI (not destroyed); 3′ cloning site XbaI (not destroyed)
  Sequencing primers: 5′ GGTGATTCATTCTGCTAA; 3′ T7 Term
Terms and licenses: Academic/Nonprofit Terms; Industry Terms: Not Available to Industry
How to cite: pJK_proK6_amiE was a gift from Timothy Whitehead (Addgene plasmid # 59841 ; http://n2t.net/addgene:59841 ; RRID:Addgene_59841)
