[The description below was written by a language model from this plasmid's Addgene catalogue record and pLannotate feature annotations shown in this document.]
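Description:
pJK_proK6_amiE is a 4,605 bp bacterial expression plasmid built on a heavily modified pET-29b(+) backbone and designed to express the aliphatic amidase AmiE constitutively in E. coli. The depositor removed lacI, the lac operator and the T7 promoter by cloning a constitutive promoter cassette between the BglI and XbaI sites. As a result, expression depends on neither T7 RNA polymerase nor an inducer. The original kanamycin resistance gene was also replaced with the β-lactamase gene from pET-22b, so the plasmid is selected with ampicillin. Replication relies on a ColE1/pMB1-type origin. The feature table also shows the pBR322 bom region and the rop gene, which normally moderates copy number, although the catalogue lists the plasmid as high copy. An f1 origin is also present and permits single-stranded DNA production.

The payload is amiE from Pseudomonas aeruginosa PAO1 (PA3366), an enzyme that hydrolyses short-chain aliphatic amides and also shows acyl transferase activity in vitro. Transcription is driven by the proK6 promoter. The automated feature table does not annotate this promoter, but it presumably lies in the unannotated region upstream of the T7 gene 10 ribosome binding site that precedes the coding sequence. The open reading frame runs directly into a backbone-encoded C-terminal 6xHis tag for affinity purification or detection, and the T7 terminator follows it. The short "SET1" fragment between the tag and the terminator is probably residual pET sequence rather than a functional fusion. The associated study examined how promoter strength relates to gene expression and growth rate, which suggests this plasmid is one of a set of constitutive-promoter constructs expressing AmiE at a defined level.
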