Features (pLannotate 1.2.2; 12 found; start..end, strand, type, name):
     12..467     +  rep_origin     f1 ori (sequence partly withheld): f1 bacteriophage origin of replication; arrow indicates direction of (+) strand synthesis
    494..551     +  promoter       AmpR promoter (fragment): bla
    560..1420    -  CDS            AmpR: β-lactamase; bla; confers resistance to ampicillin, carbenicillin, and related antibiotics
   1542..2130    +  rep_origin     ori: high-copy-number ColE1/pMB1/pBR322/pUC origin of replication
   2316..2458    -  misc_feature   bom: basis of mobility region from pBR322
   2560..2751    -  CDS            rop: Rop protein, which maintains plasmids at low copy number; rop
   2768..3148    +  CDS            YPB1_ECOLX: Protein predicted: Swiss-Prot protein existence level 4. From Escherichia coli.
   3390..3412    +  RBS            RBS: efficient ribosome binding site from bacteriophage T7 gene 10 (Olins and Rangwala, 1989)
   3420..4448    +  CDS            amiE: AMIE_PSEAE - Experimental evidence at protein level: Swiss-Prot protein existence level 1. Also exhibits in vitro acyl transferase activity, transferring the acyl moiety of short-chain amides to hydroxylamine to form hydroxamates. From Pseudomonas aeruginosa (strain ATCC 15692 / DSM 22644 / CIP 104116 / JCM 14847 / LMG 12228 / 1C / PRS 101 / PAO1).
   4449..4466    +  CDS            9xHis (fragment): 9xHis affinity tag
   4476..4525    +  CDS            SET1 (fragment): solubility-enhancement tag derived from T7 phage gene 10B
   4533..4580    +  terminator     T7 terminator: transcription terminator for bacteriophage T7 RNA polymerase
>Addgene plasmid #59841 | pJK_proK6_amiE | depositor full sequence | sequence record 95476 | pJK_proK6_amiE sequence 4605 bps
TGGCGAATGGG
[124 nt withheld, positions 12-135]
C
[91 nt withheld, positions 137-227]
A
[49 nt withheld, positions 229-277]
CCTTTGACGTTGGAGTCCACGTTCTTT
[37 nt withheld, positions 305-341]
ACCCTATCTCGGTCTATTCTTTTGATTTATAAGGGATTTTGCCGATTTCGGCCTATTGGTTAAAAAATGA
GCTGATTTAACAAAAATTTAACGCGAATTTTAACAAAATATTAACGTTTACAATTTCAGGTGGCACTTTT
CGGGGAAATGTGCGCGGAACCCCTATTTGTTTATTTTTCTAAATACATTCAAATATGTATCCGCTCATGA
ATTAATTCTTACCAATGCTTAATCAGTGAGGCACCTATCTCAGCGATCTGTCTATTTCGTTCATCCATAG
TTGCCTGACTCCCCGTCGTGTAGATAACTACGATACGGGAGGGCTTACCATCTGGCCCCAGTGCTGCAAT
GATACCGCGAGACCCACGCTCACCGGCTCCAGATTTATCAGCAATAAACCAGCCAGCCGGAAGGGCCGAG
CGCAGAAGTGGTCCTGCAACTTTATCCGCCTCCATCCAGTCTATTAATTGTTGCCGGGAAGCTAGAGTAA
GTAGTTCGCCAGTTAATAGTTTGCGCAACGTTGTTGCCATTGCTGCAGGCATCGTGGTGTCACGCTCGTC
GTTTGGTATGGCTTCATTCAGCTCCGGTTCCCAACGATCAAGGCGAGTTACATGATCCCCCATGTTGTGC
AAAAAAGCGGTTAGCTCCTTCGGTCCTCCGATCGTTGTCAGAAGTAAGTTGGCCGCAGTGTTATCACTCA
TGGTTATGGCAGCACTGCATAATTCTCTTACTGTCATGCCATCCGTAAGATGCTTTTCTGTGACTGGTGA
GTACTCAACCAAGTCATTCTGAGAATAGTGTATGCGGCGACCGAGTTGCTCTTGCCCGGCGTCAATACGG
GATAATACCGCGCCACATAGCAGAACTTTAAAAGTGCTCATCATTGGAAAACGTTCTTCGGGGCGAAAAC
TCTCAAGGATCTTACCGCTGTTGAGATCCAGTTCGATGTAACCCACTCGTGCACCCAACTGATCTTCAGC
ATCTTTTACTTTCACCAGCGTTTCTGGGTGAGCAAAAACAGGAAGGCAAAATGCCGCAAAAAAGGGAATA
AGGGCGACACGGAAATGTTGAATACTCATAACACCCCTTGTATTACTGTTTATGTAAGCAGACAGTTTTA
TTGTTCATGACCAAAATCCCTTAACGTGAGTTTTCGTTCCACTGAGCGTCAGACCCCGTAGAAAAGATCA
AAGGATCTTCTTGAGATCCTTTTTTTCTGCGCGTAATCTGCTGCTTGCAAACAAAAAAACCACCGCTACC
AGCGGTGGTTTGTTTGCCGGATCAAGAGCTACCAACTCTTTTTCCGAAGGTAACTGGCTTCAGCAGAGCG
CAGATACCAAATACTGTCCTTCTAGTGTAGCCGTAGTTAGGCCACCACTTCAAGAACTCTGTAGCACCGC
CTACATACCTCGCTCTGCTAATCCTGTTACCAGTGGCTGCTGCCAGTGGCGATAAGTCGTGTCTTACCGG
GTTGGACTCAAGACGATAGTTACCGGATAAGGCGCAGCGGTCGGGCTGAACGGGGGGTTCGTGCACACAG
CCCAGCTTGGAGCGAACGACCTACACCGAACTGAGATACCTACAGCGTGAGCTATGAGAAAGCGCCACGC
TTCCCGAAGGGAGAAAGGCGGACAGGTATCCGGTAAGCGGCAGGGTCGGAACAGGAGAGCGCACGAGGGA
GCTTCCAGGGGGAAACGCCTGGTATCTTTATAGTCCTGTCGGGTTTCGCCACCTCTGACTTGAGCGTCGA
TTTTTGTGATGCTCGTCAGGGGGGCGGAGCCTATGGAAAAACGCCAGCAACGCGGCCTTTTTACGGTTCC
TGGCCTTTTGCTGGCCTTTTGCTCACATGTTCTTTCCTGCGTTATCCCCTGATTCTGTGGATAACCGTAT
TACCGCCTTTGAGTGAGCTGATACCGCTCGCCGCAGCCGAACGACCGAGCGCAGCGAGTCAGTGAGCGAG
GAAGCGGAAGAGCGCCTGATGCGGTATTTTCTCCTTACGCATCTGTGCGGTATTTCACACCGCATATATG
GTGCACTCTCAGTACAATCTGCTCTGATGCCGCATAGTTAAGCCAGTATACACTCCGCTATCGCTACGTG
ACTGGGTCATGGCTGCGCCCCGACACCCGCCAACACCCGCTGACGCGCCCTGACGGGCTTGTCTGCTCCC
GGCATCCGCTTACAGACAAGCTGTGACCGTCTCCGGGAGCTGCATGTGTCAGAGGTTTTCACCGTCATCA
CCGAAACGCGCGAGGCAGCTGCGGTAAAGCTCATCAGCGTGGTCGTGAAGCGATTCACAGATGTCTGCCT
GTTCATCCGCGTCCAGCTCGTTGAGTTTCTCCAGAAGCGTTAATGTCTGGCTTCTGATAAAGCGGGCCAT
GTTAAGGGCGGTTTTTTCCTGTTTGGTCACTGATGCCTCCGTGTAAGGGGGATTTCTGTTCATGGGGGTA
ATGATACCGATGAAACGAGAGAGGATGCTCACGATACGGGTTACTGATGATGAACATGCCCGGTTACTGG
AACGTTGTGAGGGTAAACAACTGGCGGTATGGATGCGGCGGGACCAGAGAAAAATCACTCAGGGTCAATG
CCAGCGCTTCGTTAATACAGATGTAGGTGTTCCACAGGGTAGCCAGCAGCATCCTGCGATGCAGATCCGG
AACATAATGGTGCAGGGCGCTGACTTCCGCGTTTCCAGACTTTACGAAACACGGAAACCGAAGACCATTC
ATGTTGTTGCTCAGGTCGCAGACGTTTTGCAGCAGCAGTCGCTTCACGTTCGCTCGCGTATCGGTGATTC
ATTCTGCTAACCAGTAAGGCAACCCCGCCAGCCTAGCCGGGTCCTCAACGACAGGAGCACGATCATGCGC
ACCCGTGGGGCCGCCATGCCGGCCACAGCTAACACCACGTCGTCCCTATCTGCTGCCCTAGGTCTATGAG
TGGTTGCTGGATAACTTGTCGGGCATGCATAAGGCTCGTAATATATATTCAGGGAGACCACAACGGTTTC
CCTCTACAAATAATTTTGTTTAACTTTCTAGAAATAATTTTGTTTAACTTTAAGAAGGAGATATACATAT
GAGACATGGCGATATTAGCTCGTCAAATGATACCGTAGGCGTAGCCGTGGTGAATTACAAGATGCCGCGT
TTACATACTGCTGCTGAAGTCCTGGATAATGCCCGCAAAATTGCGGAAATGATCGTTGGTATGAAGCAAG
GTCTGCCGGGCATGGATCTGGTTGTGTTTCCTGAATATTCTTTACAGGGTATTATGTACGACCCTGCTGA
AATGATGGAAACAGCCGTGGCGATTCCAGGCGAAGAAACGGAAATCTTTAGCCGTGCTTGTAGAAAAGCA
AATGTTTGGGGTGTGTTCTCCCTGACCGGCGAACGTCATGAAGAACACCCTAGAAAGGCACCATACAACA
CTCTGGTCTTGATCGATAACAACGGTGAAATCGTACAAAAGTACAGAAAGATCATCCCATGGTGTCCGAT
TGAAGGCTGGTATCCAGGTGGCCAGACATACGTCTCTGAAGGTCCGAAAGGCATGAAGATCTCATTAATT
ATCTGCGATGACGGTAATTATCCGGAAATTTGGAGAGATTGTGCCATGAAGGGTGCGGAATTGATCGTTC
GCTGCCAAGGCTATATGTACCCTGCTAAAGACCAACAAGTTATGATGGCTAAGGCAATGGCCTGGGCGAA
TAACTGTTATGTCGCTGTAGCAAACGCTGCAGGTTTTGATGGCGTTTATAGCTACTTCGGTCATAGTGCC
ATTATCGGTTTTGACGGCCGTACTCTGGGTGAATGCGGCGAAGAAGAAATGGGCATTCAATACGCGCAGT
TGTCTCTGTCACAAATCCGCGATGCCCGTGCGAATGACCAAAGTCAGAACCATTTGTTTAAAATCTTGCA
CAGAGGTTACTCCGGTTTGCAGGCTTCGGGCGATGGCGACCGTGGTCTGGCAGAATGCCCATTTGAATTC
TACCGTACCTGGGTTACTGATGCTGAAAAGGCAAGAGAAAACGTGGAACGCCTGACTCGCTCCACAACAG
GTGTCGCCCAATGCCCAGTAGGTCGTCTGCCGTATGAAGGCCTCGAGCACCACCACCACCACCACTGAGA
TCCGGCTGCTAACAAAGCCCGAAAGGAAGCTGAGTTGGCTGCTGCCACCGCTGAGCAATAACTAGCATAA
CCCCTTGGGGCCTCTAAACGGGTCTTGAGGGGTTTTTTGCTGAAAGGAGGAACTATATCCGGAT
