>Addgene plasmid #59841 | pJK_proK6_amiE | addgene partial sequence | sequence record 97583 | pJFRC-F 5'-ATAATGGTGCAGGGCGCTGAC-3'
GACCATTCATGTTGTTGCTCAGGTCGCAGACGTTTTGCAGCAGCAGTCGCTTCACGTTCGCTCGCGTATC
GGTGATTCATTCTGCTAACCAGTAAGGCAACCCCGCCAGCCTAGCCGGGTCCTCAACGACAGGAGCACGA
TCATGCGCACCCGTGGGGCCGCCATGCCGGCCACAGCTAACACCACGTCGTCCCTATCTGCTGCCCTAGG
TCTATGAGTGGTTGCTGGATAACTTGTCGGGCATGCATAAGGCTCGTAATATATATTCAGGGAGACCACA
ACGGTTTCCCTCTACAAATAATTTTGTTTAACTTTCTAGAAATAATTTTGTTTAACTTTAAGAAGGAGAT
ATACATATGAGACATGGCGATATTAGCTCGTCAAATGATACCGTAGGCGTAGCCGTGGTGAATTACAAGA
TGCCGCGTTTACATACTGCTGCTGAAGTCCTGGATAATGCCCGCAAAATTGCGGAAATGATCGTTGGTAT
GAAGCAAGGTCTGCCGGGCATGGATCTGGTTGTGTTTCCTGAATATTCTTTACAGGGTATTATGTACGAC
CCTGCTGAAATGATGGAAACAGCCGTGGCGATTCCAGGCGAAGAAACGGAAATCTTTAGCCGTGCTTGTA
GAAAAGCAAATGTTTGGGGTGTGTTCTCCCTGACCGGCGAACGTCATGAAGAACACCCTAGAAAGGCACC
ATACAACACTCTGGTCTTGATCGATAACAACGGTG
