>Addgene plasmid #59841 | pJK_proK6_amiE | addgene partial sequence | sequence record 97584 | T7term 5'-GCTAGTTATTGCTCAGCGG-3'
CGGGCTTTGTTAGCAGCCGGATCTCAGTGGTGGTGGTGGTGGTGCTCGAGGCCTTCATACGGCAGACGAC
CTACTGGGCATTGGGCGACACCTGTTGTGGAGCGAGTCAGGCGTTCCACGTTTTCTCTTGCCTTTTCAGC
ATCAGTAACCCAGGTACGGTAGAATTCAAATGGGCATTCTGCCAGACCACGGTCGCCATCGCCCGAAGCC
TGCAAACCGGAGTAACCTCTGTGCAAGATTTTAAACAAATGGTTCTGACTTTGGTCATTCGCACGGGCAT
CGCGGATTTGTGACAGAGACAACTGCGCGTATTGAATGCCCATTTCTTCTTCGCCGCATTCACCCAGAGT
ACGGCCGTCAAAACCGATAATGGCACTATGACCGAAGTAGCTATAAACGCCATCAAAACCTGCAGCGTTT
GCTACAGCGACATAACAGTTATTCGCCCAGGCCATTGCCTTAGCCATCATAACTTGTTGGTCTTTAGCAG
GGTACATATAGCCTTGGCAGCGAACGATCAATTCCGCACCCTTCATGGCACAATCTCTCCAAATTTCCGG
ATAATTACCGTCATCGCAGATAATTAATGAGATCTTCATGCCTTTCGGACCTTCAGAGACGTATGTCTGG
CCACCTGGATACCAGCCTTCAATCGGACACCATGGGATGATCTTTCTGTACTTTTGTACGATTTCACCGT
TGTTATCGATCAAGACCAGAGTGTTGTATGGTGCCTTTCTA
